Addgene plasmid #139455: LentiGuide-Puro-CTRLg1 (CG509)
Purpose: Lentiviral vector with non-targeting gRNA and puromycin selectable marker
Depositing lab: Caroline Goujon. Depositing organization: CNRS, Delegation Occitanie Est. Publication: The interferon-inducible isoform of NCOA7 inhibits endosome-mediated viral entry. Doyle T, Moncorge O, Bonaventure B, Pollpeter D, Lussignol M, Tauziet M, Apolonia L, Catanese MT, Goujon C, Malim MH. Nat Microbiol. 2018 Dec;3(12):1369-1376. doi: 10.1038/s41564-018-0273-9. Epub 2018 Nov 26. PubMed 30478388.
Backbone
  Vector backbone: LentiGuide-Puro
  Backbone manufacturer: Feng Zhang (Addgene plasmid # 52963)
  Vector type: Mammalian Expression, Lentiviral
  Selectable markers: Puromycin
Growth in bacteria
  Bacterial resistance: Ampicillin, 100 μg/mL
  Growth temperature: 37°C
  Growth strain: NEB Stable
  Copy number: High Copy
Gene/Insert
  Gene/Insert name: Non-targeting sgRNA inserted; resistance gene: puroR
  gRNA/shRNA sequence: g1-CTRL 5_ -agcacgtaatgtccgtggat
  Species: Synthetic
  Promoter: EF-1a / U6
  Cloning method: Restriction Enzyme; 5′ cloning site BsmBI (unknown if destroyed); 3′ cloning site BsmBI (unknown if destroyed)
Resource information
  A portion of this plasmid was derived from a plasmid made by: Feng Zhang (Addgene plasmid # 52963)
Terms and licenses: Academic/Nonprofit Terms; Industry Terms: Not Available to Industry
How to cite: LentiGuide-Puro-CTRLg1 (CG509) was a gift from Caroline Goujon (Addgene plasmid # 139455 ; http://n2t.net/addgene:139455 ; RRID:Addgene_139455)
