[The description below was written by a language model from this plasmid's Addgene catalogue record and pLannotate feature annotations shown in this document.]
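Description:
LentiGuide-Puro-CTRLg1 (CG509) is a third-generation-style, self-inactivating HIV-1 lentiviral vector built on the LentiGuide-Puro backbone. It delivers a synthetic non-targeting control guide RNA together with a puromycin resistance marker for selection of transduced mammalian cells. In bacteria it is maintained through a high-copy ColE1/pUC-type origin and selected with ampicillin via the β-lactamase gene. The backbone also carries an f1 origin, an SV40 origin and poly(A) signal, and remnants of lac and phage-promoter cloning elements that play no role in the payload.

The viral genome is transcribed in packaging cells from an RSV promoter fused to a truncated 5' LTR. This is followed by the Ψ packaging signal with a partial gag sequence, the Rev response element for Rev-dependent nuclear export, and a central polypurine tract that aids nuclear import of the reverse-transcribed genome. Two expression units sit between the LTRs. In the first, a human U6 RNA polymerase III promoter drives the control spacer, which was cloned between BsmBI sites and is joined to the Streptococcus pyogenes Cas9 gRNA scaffold. In the second, the EF-1α core promoter with its intron A drives puromycin N-acetyltransferase, with a WPRE downstream to enhance transcript expression. The ΔU3 3' LTR inactivates LTR-driven transcription after integration.

The vector encodes no Cas9, so it is meant for use in cells that receive the nuclease from a separate source. Because its guide is designed not to target the genome, it serves as a negative control alongside gene-specific guides in CRISPR knockout experiments. The associated publication concerns interferon-induced restriction of viral entry.
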