Features (pLannotate 1.2.2; 29 found; start..end, strand, type, name):
     14..80      +  CDS            small t antigen (fragment): SV40 (simian virus 40) small t antigen
    106..317     +  promoter       EF-1α core promoter: core promoter for human elongation factor EF-1α
    318..1256    +  intron         EF-1α intron A: intron upstream of the start codon of human EF-1α
   1278..1877    +  CDS            PuroR (fragment): puromycin N-acetyltransferase; pac from Streptomyces; confers resistance to puromycin
   1893..2481    +  misc_feature   WPRE: woodchuck hepatitis virus posttranscriptional regulatory element
   2532..2551    +  misc_feature   cPPT/CTS (fragment): central polypurine tract and central termination sequence of HIV-1
   2553..2786    +  LTR            3' LTR (ΔU3): self-inactivating 3' long terminal repeat (LTR) from HIV-1
   2864..2985    +  polyA_signal   SV40 poly(A) signal: SV40 polyadenylation signal
   3025..3160    +  rep_origin     SV40 ori: SV40 origin of replication
   3181..3199    -  promoter       T7 promoter: promoter for bacteriophage T7 RNA polymerase
   3207..3362    +  CDS            lacZα (fragment): LacZα fragment of β-galactosidase; lacZ fragment
   3367..3795    +  rep_origin     f1 ori (sequence partly withheld): f1 bacteriophage origin of replication; arrow indicates direction of (+) strand synthesis
   3848..3952    +  promoter       AmpR promoter: bla
   3953..4813    +  CDS            AmpR: β-lactamase; bla; confers resistance to ampicillin, carbenicillin, and related antibiotics
   4984..5572    +  rep_origin     ori: high-copy-number ColE1/pMB1/pBR322/pUC origin of replication
   5755..5847    +  CDS            lacI (fragment): lac repressor; lacI; The lac repressor binds to the lac operator to inhibit transcription in E. coli. This inhibition can be relieved by adding lactose or isopropyl-β-D-thiogalactopyranoside (IPTG).
   5860..5881    +  protein_bind   CAP binding site: CAP binding activates transcription in the presence of cAMP. E. coli catabolite activator protein
   5896..5926    +  promoter       lac promoter: promoter for the E. coli lac operon
   5934..5950    +  protein_bind   lac operator: The lac repressor binds to the lac operator to inhibit transcription in E. coli. This inhibition can be relieved by adding lactose or isopropyl-β-D-thiogalactopyranoside (IPTG). lac repressor encoded by lacI
   5995..6013    +  promoter       T3 promoter: promoter for bacteriophage T3 RNA polymerase
   6041..6267    +  promoter       RSV promoter: Rous sarcoma virus enhancer/promoter
   6268..6448    +  LTR            5' LTR (truncated): truncated 5' long terminal repeat (LTR) from HIV-1
   6495..6620    +  misc_feature   HIV-1 Ψ: packaging signal of human immunodeficiency virus type 1
   6604..6967    +  CDS            HIV-1 gag (fragment): gag protein from human immunodeficiency virus 1; gag
   7113..7346    +  misc_feature   RRE: The Rev response element (RRE) of HIV-1 allows for Rev-dependent mRNA export from the nucleus to the cytoplasm.
   7723..7749    +  CDS            Rev (fragment): human immunodeficiency virus 1 (HIV-1) Rev protein; rev; enhances nuclear export of unspliced and incompletely spliced viral mRNAs
   7753..7993    +  promoter       U6 promoter: RNA polymerase III promoter for human U6 snRNA
   8023..8098    +  misc_RNA       gRNA scaffold: guide RNA scaffold for the Streptococcus pyogenes CRISPR/Cas9 system
   8154..8271    +  misc_feature   cPPT/CTS: central polypurine tract and central termination sequence of HIV-1
>Addgene plasmid #139455 | LentiGuide-Puro-CTRLg1 (CG509) | addgene full sequence | sequence record 308478 | Addgene NGS Result
CCCGGGTGCAAAGATGGATAAAGTTTTAAACAGAGAGGAATCTTTGCAGCTAATGGACCTTCTAGGTCTT
GAAAGGAGTGGGAATTGGCTCCGGTGCCCGTCAGTGGGCAGAGCGCACATCGCCCACAGTCCCCGAGAAG
TTGGGGGGAGGGGTCGGCAATTGATCCGGTGCCTAGAGAAGGTGGCGCGGGGTAAACTGGGAAAGTGATG
TCGTGTACTGGCTCCGCCTTTTTCCCGAGGGTGGGGGAGAACCGTATATAAGTGCAGTAGTCGCCGTGAA
CGTTCTTTTTCGCAACGGGTTTGCCGCCAGAACACAGGTAAGTGCCGTGTGTGGTTCCCGCGGGCCTGGC
CTCTTTACGGGTTATGGCCCTTGCGTGCCTTGAATTACTTCCACCTGGCTGCAGTACGTGATTCTTGATC
CCGAGCTTCGGGTTGGAAGTGGGTGGGAGAGTTCGAGGCCTTGCGCTTAAGGAGCCCCTTCGCCTCGTGC
TTGAGTTGAGGCCTGGCCTGGGCGCTGGGGCCGCCGCGTGCGAATCTGGTGGCACCTTCGCGCCTGTCTC
GCTGCTTTCGATAAGTCTCTAGCCATTTAAAATTTTTGATGACCTGCTGCGACGCTTTTTTTCTGGCAAG
ATAGTCTTGTAAATGCGGGCCAAGATCTGCACACTGGTATTTCGGTTTTTGGGGCCGCGGGCGGCGACGG
GGCCCGTGCGTCCCAGCGCACATGTTCGGCGAGGCGGGGCCTGCGAGCGCGGCCACCGAGAATCGGACGG
GGGTAGTCTCAAGCTGGCCGGCCTGCTCTGGTGCCTGGCCTCGCGCCGCCGTGTATCGCCCCGCCCTGGG
CGGCAAGGCTGGCCCGGTCGGCACCAGTTGCGTGAGCGGAAAGATGGCCGCTTCCCGGCCCTGCTGCAGG
GAGCTCAAAATGGAGGACGCGGCGCTCGGGAGAGCGGGCGGGTGAGTCACCCACACAAAGGAAAAGGGCC
TTTCCGTCCTCAGCCGTCGCTTCATGTGACTCCACGGAGTACCGGGCGCCGTCCAGGCACCTCGATTAGT
TCTCGAGCTTTTGGAGTACGTCGTCTTTAGGTTGGGGGGAGGGGTTTTATGCGATGGAGTTTCCCCACAC
TGAGTGGGTGGAGACTGAAGTTAGGCCAGCTTGGCACTTGATGTAATTCTCCTTGGAATTTGCCCTTTTT
GAGTTTGGATCTTGGTTCATTCTCAAGCCTCAGACAGTGGTTCAAAGTTTTTTTCTTCCATTTCAGGTGT
CGTGACGTACGGCCACCATGACCGAGTACAAGCCCACGGTGCGCCTCGCCACCCGCGACGACGTCCCCAG
GGCCGTACGCACCCTCGCCGCCGCGTTCGCCGACTACCCCGCCACGCGCCACACCGTCGATCCGGACCGC
CACATCGAGCGGGTCACCGAGCTGCAAGAACTCTTCCTCACGCGCGTCGGGCTCGACATCGGCAAGGTGT
GGGTCGCGGACGACGGCGCCGCCGTGGCGGTCTGGACCACGCCGGAGAGCGTCGAAGCGGGGGCGGTGTT
CGCCGAGATCGGCCCGCGCATGGCCGAGTTGAGCGGTTCCCGGCTGGCCGCGCAGCAACAGATGGAAGGC
CTCCTGGCGCCGCACCGGCCCAAGGAGCCCGCGTGGTTCCTGGCCACCGTCGGAGTCTCGCCCGACCACC
AGGGCAAGGGTCTGGGCAGCGCCGTCGTGCTCCCCGGAGTGGAGGCGGCCGAGCGCGCCGGGGTGCCCGC
CTTCCTGGAGACCTCCGCGCCCCGCAACCTCCCCTTCTACGAGCGGCTCGGCTTCACCGTCACCGCCGAC
GTCGAGGTGCCCGAAGGACCGCGCACCTGGTGCATGACCCGCAAGCCCGGTGCCTGAACGCGTTAAGTCG
ACAATCAACCTCTGGATTACAAAATTTGTGAAAGATTGACTGGTATTCTTAACTATGTTGCTCCTTTTAC
GCTATGTGGATACGCTGCTTTAATGCCTTTGTATCATGCTATTGCTTCCCGTATGGCTTTCATTTTCTCC
TCCTTGTATAAATCCTGGTTGCTGTCTCTTTATGAGGAGTTGTGGCCCGTTGTCAGGCAACGTGGCGTGG
TGTGCACTGTGTTTGCTGACGCAACCCCCACTGGTTGGGGCATTGCCACCACCTGTCAGCTCCTTTCCGG
GACTTTCGCTTTCCCCCTCCCTATTGCCACGGCGGAACTCATCGCCGCCTGCCTTGCCCGCTGCTGGACA
GGGGCTCGGCTGTTGGGCACTGACAATTCCGTGGTGTTGTCGGGGAAATCATCGTCCTTTCCTTGGCTGC
TCGCCTGTGTTGCCACCTGGATTCTGCGCGGGACGTCCTTCTGCTACGTCCCTTCGGCCCTCAATCCAGC
GGACCTTCCTTCCCGCGGCCTGCTGCCGGCTCTGCGGCCTCTTCCGCGTCTTCGCCTTCGCCCTCAGACG
AGTCGGATCTCCCTTTGGGCCGCCTCCCCGCGTCGACTTTAAGACCAATGACTTACAAGGCAGCTGTAGA
TCTTAGCCACTTTTTAAAAGAAAAGGGGGGACTGGAAGGGCTAATTCACTCCCAACGAAGACAAGATCTG
CTTTTTGCTTGTACTGGGTCTCTCTGGTTAGACCAGATCTGAGCCTGGGAGCTCTCTGGCTAACTAGGGA
ACCCACTGCTTAAGCCTCAATAAAGCTTGCCTTGAGTGCTTCAAGTAGTGTGTGCCCGTCTGTTGTGTGA
CTCTGGTAACTAGAGATCCCTCAGACCCTTTTAGTCAGTGTGGAAAATCTCTAGCAGTACGTATAGTAGT
TCATGTCATCTTATTATTCAGTATTTATAACTTGCAAAGAAATGAATATCAGAGAGTGAGAGGAACTTGT
TTATTGCAGCTTATAATGGTTACAAATAAAGCAATAGCATCACAAATTTCACAAATAAAGCATTTTTTTC
ACTGCATTCTAGTTGTGGTTTGTCCAAACTCATCAATGTATCTTATCATGTCTGGCTCTAGCTATCCCGC
CCCTAACTCCGCCCATCCCGCCCCTAACTCCGCCCAGTTCCGCCCATTCTCCGCCCCATGGCTGACTAAT
TTTTTTTATTTATGCAGAGGCCGAGGCCGCCTCGGCCTCTGAGCTATTCCAGAAGTAGTGAGGAGGCTTT
TTTGGAGGCCTAGGGACGTACCCAATTCGCCCTATAGTGAGTCGTATTACGCGCGCTCACTGGCCGTCGT
TTTACAACGTCGTGACTGGGAAAACCCTGGCGTTACCCAACTTAATCGCCTTGCAGCACATCCCCCTTTC
GCCAGCTGGCGTAATAGCGAAGAGGCCCGCACCGATCGCCCTTCCCAACAGTTGCGCAGCCTGAATGGCG
AATGGG
[124 nt withheld, positions 3367-3490]
C
[91 nt withheld, positions 3492-3582]
A
[49 nt withheld, positions 3584-3632]
CCTTTGACGTTGGAGTCCACGTTCTTT
[37 nt withheld, positions 3660-3696]
ACCCTATCTCGGTCTATTCTTTTGATTTATAAGGGATTTTGCCGATTTCGGCCTATTGGTTAAAAAATGA
GCTGATTTAACAAAAATTTAACGCGAATTTTAACAAAATATTAACGCTTACAATTTAGGTGGCACTTTTC
GGGGAAATGTGCGCGGAACCCCTATTTGTTTATTTTTCTAAATACATTCAAATATGTATCCGCTCATGAG
ACAATAACCCTGATAAATGCTTCAATAATATTGAAAAAGGAAGAGTATGAGTATTCAACATTTCCGTGTC
GCCCTTATTCCCTTTTTTGCGGCATTTTGCCTTCCTGTTTTTGCTCACCCAGAAACGCTGGTGAAAGTAA
AAGATGCTGAAGATCAGTTGGGTGCACGAGTGGGTTACATCGAACTGGATCTCAACAGCGGTAAGATCCT
TGAGAGTTTTCGCCCCGAAGAACGTTTTCCAATGATGAGCACTTTTAAAGTTCTGCTATGTGGCGCGGTA
TTATCCCGTATTGACGCCGGGCAAGAGCAACTCGGTCGCCGCATACACTATTCTCAGAATGACTTGGTTG
AGTACTCACCAGTCACAGAAAAGCATCTTACGGATGGCATGACAGTAAGAGAATTATGCAGTGCTGCCAT
AACCATGAGTGATAACACTGCGGCCAACTTACTTCTGACAACGATCGGAGGACCGAAGGAGCTAACCGCT
TTTTTGCACAACATGGGGGATCATGTAACTCGCCTTGATCGTTGGGAACCGGAGCTGAATGAAGCCATAC
CAAACGACGAGCGTGACACCACGATGCCTGTAGCAATGGCAACAACGTTGCGCAAACTATTAACTGGCGA
ACTACTTACTCTAGCTTCCCGGCAACAATTAATAGACTGGATGGAGGCGGATAAAGTTGCAGGACCACTT
CTGCGCTCGGCCCTTCCGGCTGGCTGGTTTATTGCTGATAAATCTGGAGCCGGTGAGCGTGGGTCTCGCG
GTATCATTGCAGCACTGGGGCCAGATGGTAAGCCCTCCCGTATCGTAGTTATCTACACGACGGGGAGTCA
GGCAACTATGGATGAACGAAATAGACAGATCGCTGAGATAGGTGCCTCACTGATTAAGCATTGGTAACTG
TCAGACCAAGTTTACTCATATATACTTTAGATTGATTTAAAACTTCATTTTTAATTTAAAAGGATCTAGG
TGAAGATCCTTTTTGATAATCTCATGACCAAAATCCCTTAACGTGAGTTTTCGTTCCACTGAGCGTCAGA
CCCCGTAGAAAAGATCAAAGGATCTTCTTGAGATCCTTTTTTTCTGCGCGTAATCTGCTGCTTGCAAACA
AAAAAACCACCGCTACCAGCGGTGGTTTGTTTGCCGGATCAAGAGCTACCAACTCTTTTTCCGAAGGTAA
CTGGCTTCAGCAGAGCGCAGATACCAAATACTGTTCTTCTAGTGTAGCCGTAGTTAGGCCACCACTTCAA
GAACTCTGTAGCACCGCCTACATACCTCGCTCTGCTAATCCTGTTACCAGTGGCTGCTGCCAGTGGCGAT
AAGTCGTGTCTTACCGGGTTGGACTCAAGACGATAGTTACCGGATAAGGCGCAGCGGTCGGGCTGAACGG
GGGGTTCGTGCACACAGCCCAGCTTGGAGCGAACGACCTACACCGAACTGAGATACCTACAGCGTGAGCT
ATGAGAAAGCGCCACGCTTCCCGAAGGGAGAAAGGCGGACAGGTATCCGGTAAGCGGCAGGGTCGGAACA
GGAGAGCGCACGAGGGAGCTTCCAGGGGGAAACGCCTGGTATCTTTATAGTCCTGTCGGGTTTCGCCACC
TCTGACTTGAGCGTCGATTTTTGTGATGCTCGTCAGGGGGGCGGAGCCTATGGAAAAACGCCAGCAACGC
GGCCTTTTTACGGTTCCTGGCCTTTTGCTGGCCTTTTGCTCACATGTTCTTTCCTGCGTTATCCCCTGAT
TCTGTGGATAACCGTATTACCGCCTTTGAGTGAGCTGATACCGCTCGCCGCAGCCGAACGACCGAGCGCA
GCGAGTCAGTGAGCGAGGAAGCGGAAGAGCGCCCAATACGCAAACCGCCTCTCCCCGCGCGTTGGCCGAT
TCATTAATGCAGCTGGCACGACAGGTTTCCCGACTGGAAAGCGGGCAGTGAGCGCAACGCAATTAATGTG
AGTTAGCTCACTCATTAGGCACCCCAGGCTTTACACTTTATGCTTCCGGCTCGTATGTTGTGTGGAATTG
TGAGCGGATAACAATTTCACACAGGAAACAGCTATGACCATGATTACGCCAAGCGCGCAATTAACCCTCA
CTAAAGGGAACAAAAGCTGGAGCTGCAAGCTTAATGTAGTCTTATGCAATACTCTTGTAGTCTTGCAACA
TGGTAACGATGAGTTAGCAACATGCCTTACAAGGAGAGAAAAAGCACCGTGCATGCCGATTGGTGGAAGT
AAGGTGGTACGATCGTGCCTTATTAGGAAGGCAACAGACGGGTCTGACATGGATTGGACGAACCACTGAA
TTGCCGCATTGCAGAGATATTGTATTTAAGTGCCTAGCTCGATACATAAACGGGTCTCTCTGGTTAGACC
AGATCTGAGCCTGGGAGCTCTCTGGCTAACTAGGGAACCCACTGCTTAAGCCTCAATAAAGCTTGCCTTG
AGTGCTTCAAGTAGTGTGTGCCCGTCTGTTGTGTGACTCTGGTAACTAGAGATCCCTCAGACCCTTTTAG
TCAGTGTGGAAAATCTCTAGCAGTGGCGCCCGAACAGGGACTTGAAAGCGAAAGGGAAACCAGAGGAGCT
CTCTCGACGCAGGACTCGGCTTGCTGAAGCGCGCACGGCAAGAGGCGAGGGGCGGCGACTGGTGAGTACG
CCAAAAATTTTGACTAGCGGAGGCTAGAAGGAGAGAGATGGGTGCGAGAGCGTCAGTATTAAGCGGGGGA
GAATTAGATCGCGATGGGAAAAAATTCGGTTAAGGCCAGGGGGAAAGAAAAAATATAAATTAAAACATAT
AGTATGGGCAAGCAGGGAGCTAGAACGATTCGCAGTTAATCCTGGCCTGTTAGAAACATCAGAAGGCTGT
AGACAAATACTGGGACAGCTACAACCATCCCTTCAGACAGGATCAGAAGAACTTAGATCATTATATAATA
CAGTAGCAACCCTCTATTGTGTGCATCAAAGGATAGAGATAAAAGACACCAAGGAAGCTTTAGACAAGAT
AGAGGAAGAGCAAAACAAAAGTAAGACCACCGCACAGCAAGCGGCCGCTGATCTTCAGACCTGGAGGAGG
AGATATGAGGGACAATTGGAGAAGTGAATTATATAAATATAAAGTAGTAAAAATTGAACCATTAGGAGTA
GCACCCACCAAGGCAAAGAGAAGAGTGGTGCAGAGAGAAAAAAGAGCAGTGGGAATAGGAGCTTTGTTCC
TTGGGTTCTTGGGAGCAGCAGGAAGCACTATGGGCGCAGCGTCAATGACGCTGACGGTACAGGCCAGACA
ATTATTGTCTGGTATAGTGCAGCAGCAGAACAATTTGCTGAGGGCTATTGAGGCGCAACAGCATCTGTTG
CAACTCACAGTCTGGGGCATCAAGCAGCTCCAGGCAAGAATCCTGGCTGTGGAAAGATACCTAAAGGATC
AACAGCTCCTGGGGATTTGGGGTTGCTCTGGAAAACTCATTTGCACCACTGCTGTGCCTTGGAATGCTAG
TTGGAGTAATAAATCTCTGGAACAGATTTGGAATCACACGACCTGGATGGAGTGGGACAGAGAAATTAAC
AATTACACAAGCTTAATACACTCCTTAATTGAAGAATCGCAAAACCAGCAAGAAAAGAATGAACAAGAAT
TATTGGAATTAGATAAATGGGCAAGTTTGTGGAATTGGTTTAACATAACAAATTGGCTGTGGTATATAAA
ATTATTCATAATGATAGTAGGAGGCTTGGTAGGTTTAAGAATAGTTTTTGCTGTACTTTCTATAGTGAAT
AGAGTTAGGCAGGGATATTCACCATTATCGTTTCAGACCCACCTCCCAACCCCGAGGGGACCCAGAGAGG
GCCTATTTCCCATGATTCCTTCATATTTGCATATACGATACAAGGCTGTTAGAGAGATAATTAGAATTAA
TTTGACTGTAAACACAAAGATATTAGTACAAAATACGTGACGTAGAAAGTAATAATTTCTTGGGTAGTTT
GCAGTTTTAAAATTATGTTTTAAAATGGACTATCATATGCTTACCGTAACTTGAAAGTATTTCGATTTCT
TGGCTTTATATATCTTGTGGAAAGGACGAAACACCGAGCACGTAATGTCCGTGGATGTTTTAGAGCTAGA
AATAGCAAGTTAAAATAAGGCTAGTCCGTTATCAACTTGAAAAAGTGGCACCGAGTCGGTGCTTTTTTAA
GCTTGGCGTAACTAGATCTTGAGACAAATGGCAGTATTCATCCACAATTTTAAAAGAAAAGGGGGGATTG
GGGGGTACAGTGCAGGGGAAAGAATAGTAGACATAATAGCAACAGACATACAAACTAAAGAATTACAAAA
ACAAATTACAAAAATTCAAAATTTTCGGGTTTATTACAGGGACAGCAGAGATCCACTTTGGCGCCGGCTC
GAGGGGG
